Addgene plasmid #209249: pCAG/ATP11A(E186Q)-HA
Purpose: Mammalian expression of ATP11A mutant E186Q
Depositing lab: Hye-Won Shin. Publication: Phospholipid flippase activities and substrate specificities of human type IV P-type ATPases localized to the plasma membrane. Takatsu H, Tanaka G, Segawa K, Suzuki J, Nagata S, Nakayama K, Shin HW. J Biol Chem. 2014 Nov 28;289(48):33543-56. doi: 10.1074/jbc.M114.593012. Epub 2014 Oct 14. PubMed 25315773.
Backbone
  Vector backbone: pCAG
  Vector type: Mammalian Expression
Growth in bacteria
  Bacterial resistance: Ampicillin, 100 μg/mL
  Growth temperature: 37°C
  Growth strain: DH5alpha
  Copy number: High Copy
Gene/Insert
  Gene/Insert name: ATP11A
  Species: H. sapiens (human)
  Mutation: E186Q
  Entrez Gene: ATP11A (a.k.a. ATPIH, ATPIS)
  Tag / fusion protein: HA (C terminal on insert)
  Cloning method: Gateway Cloning
Terms and licenses: Academic/Nonprofit Terms; Industry Terms: Not Available to Industry
Depositor comments: The plasmid requires co-transfection with Addgene Plasmid 209223 to ensure the cellular localization of the encoded protein (Takatsu et al., 2011, JBC).
How to cite: pCAG/ATP11A(E186Q)-HA was a gift from Hye-Won Shin (Addgene plasmid # 209249 ; http://n2t.net/addgene:209249 ; RRID:Addgene_209249)
