[The description below was written by a language model from this plasmid's Addgene catalogue record and pLannotate feature annotations shown in this document.]
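Description:
pCAG/ATP11A(E186Q)-HA is a 9.6 kb mammalian expression plasmid built on the pCAG backbone. It carries human ATP11A, the catalytic subunit of a P4-ATPase phospholipid flippase that moves phosphatidylserine and phosphatidylethanolamine from the outer to the inner leaflet of the plasma membrane. The insert bears an E186Q substitution and, according to the catalogue entry, a C-terminal HA epitope tag. The tag is not annotated separately in the feature table, although there is a short unannotated stretch between the attB2 site and the downstream globin sequence. The record does not state the functional consequence of the mutation.

Expression is driven by the composite CAG promoter, made up of the CMV immediate-early enhancer, the chicken β-actin promoter and a chimeric β-actin/β-globin intron, and transcripts end at a rabbit β-globin polyadenylation signal. The small HBB fragments flagged on either side of the insert are most likely residual globin exon sequence belonging to this cassette rather than separate coding elements. The open reading frame is flanked by attB1 and attB2 sites, consistent with the recorded Gateway cloning.

A separate cassette, with an HSV TK promoter fragment, NeoR/KanR and the TK poly(A) signal, could allow G418 selection of transfected mammalian cells. An SV40 origin is also present, which permits episomal replication in cells expressing large T antigen. In bacteria the plasmid is maintained through a high-copy ColE1/pUC-type origin and ampicillin resistance.

The construct is intended for expressing the ATP11A mutant in mammalian cells, in the context of studies on flippase activity and substrate specificity of plasma-membrane P4-ATPases. The depositor notes that a companion plasmid must be co-transfected for the encoded protein to localise correctly.
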