Features (pLannotate 1.2.2; 25 found; start..end, strand, type, name):
    263..395     +  promoter       HSV TK promoter (fragment): herpes simplex virus thymidine kinase promoter
    400..1203    +  CDS            NeoR/KanR: aminoglycoside phosphotransferase from Tn5; aph(3')-II (or nptII); confers resistance to neomycin, kanamycin, and G418 (Geneticin®)
   1210..1258    +  polyA_signal   HSV TK poly(A) signal: herpes simplex virus thymidine kinase polyadenylation signal (Cole and Stacy, 1985)
   1268..1647    +  enhancer       CMV enhancer: human cytomegalovirus immediate early enhancer
   1649..1770    +  promoter       chicken β-actin promoter (fragment): contains a 21-bp deletion relative to the standard chicken β-actin promoter
   1779..1800    +  promoter       chicken β-actin promoter (fragment): No description available
   1825..1981    +  promoter       chicken β-actin promoter (fragment): contains a 21-bp deletion relative to the standard chicken β-actin promoter
   1982..2998    +  intron         chimeric intron: chimera between introns from chicken β-actin and rabbit β-globin
   3002..3100    +  CDS            HBB (fragment): HBB_COLGU - Experimental evidence at transcript level: Swiss-Prot protein existence level 2. Involved in oxygen transport from the lung to the various peripheral tissues. From Colobus guereza (Mantled guereza) (Eastern black-and-white colobus monkey).
   3094..3118    +  protein_bind   attB1: mutant version of attB; recombination site for the Gateway® BP reaction BP Clonase™
   3154..6555    +  CDS            ATP11A: AT11A_HUMAN - Also known as ATPIH, ATPIS, KIAA1021. Experimental evidence at protein level: Swiss-Prot protein existence level 1. Catalytic component of a P4-ATPase flippase complex which catalyzes the hydrolysis of ATP coupled to the transport of aminophospholipids, phosphatidylserines (PS) and phosphatidylethanolamines (PE), from the outer to the inner leaflet of the plasma membrane (PubMed:25315773, PubMed:25947375, PubMed:26567335, PubMed:29799007, PubMed:30018401). Contributes to the maintenance of membrane lipid asymmetry with a specific role in morphogenesis of muscle cells. In myoblast
   6572..6596    -  protein_bind   attB2: mutant version of attB; recombination site for the Gateway® BP reaction BP Clonase™
   6670..6744    +  CDS            HBB (fragment): HBB_PONPY - Experimental evidence at transcript level: Swiss-Prot protein existence level 2. Involved in oxygen transport from the lung to the various peripheral tissues. From Pongo pygmaeus (Bornean orangutan).
   6819..6874    +  polyA_signal   β-globin poly(A) signal: rabbit β-globin polyadenylation signal (Gil and Proudfoot, 1987)
   7259..7275    -  protein_bind   lac operator: The lac repressor binds to the lac operator to inhibit transcription in E. coli. This inhibition can be relieved by adding lactose or isopropyl-β-D-thiogalactopyranoside (IPTG). lac repressor encoded by lacI
   7283..7313    -  promoter       lac promoter: promoter for the E. coli lac operon
   7328..7349    -  protein_bind   CAP binding site: CAP binding activates transcription in the presence of cAMP. E. coli catabolite activator protein
   7362..7401    -  CDS            lacI (fragment): lac repressor; lacI; The lac repressor binds to the lac operator to inhibit transcription in E. coli. This inhibition can be relieved by adding lactose or isopropyl-β-D-thiogalactopyranoside (IPTG).
   7408..7430    +  promoter       SV40 promoter (fragment): SV40 enhancer and early promoter
   7454..7589    +  rep_origin     SV40 ori: SV40 origin of replication
   7609..7743    +  polyA_signal   SV40 poly(A) signal: SV40 polyadenylation signal
   7745..7799    -  CDS            lacI (fragment): lac repressor; lacI; The lac repressor binds to the lac operator to inhibit transcription in E. coli. This inhibition can be relieved by adding lactose or isopropyl-β-D-thiogalactopyranoside (IPTG).
   7982..8570    -  rep_origin     ori: high-copy-number ColE1/pMB1/pBR322/pUC origin of replication
   8741..9601    -  CDS            AmpR: β-lactamase; bla; confers resistance to ampicillin, carbenicillin, and related antibiotics
   9602..88      -  promoter       AmpR promoter (across the origin): bla
>Addgene plasmid #209249 | pCAG/ATP11A(E186Q)-HA | addgene full sequence | sequence record 413045 | Addgene NGS Result
ATTATTGAAGCATTTATCAGGGTTATTGTCTCATGAGCGGATACATATTTGAATGTATTTAGAAAAATAA
ACAAATAGGGGTTCCGCGCACATTTCCCCGAAAAGTGCCACCTGGGTCGAGCAGTGTGGTTTTCAAGAGG
AAGCAAAAAGCCTCTCCACCCAGGCCTGGAATGTTTCCACCCAATGTCGAGCAGTGTGGTTTTGCAAGAG
GAAGCAAAAAGCCTCTCCACCCAGGCCTGGAATGTTTCCACCCAATGTCGAGCAAACCCCGCCCAGCGTC
TTGTCATTGGCGAATTAATTCGAACACGCAGATGCAGTCGGGGCGGCGCGGTCCCAGGTCCACTTCGCAT
ATTAAGGTGACGCGTGTGGCCTCGAACACCGAGCGACCCTGCAGCCAATATGGGATCGGCCATTGAACAA
GATGGATTGCACGCAGGTTCTCCGGCCGCTTGGGTGGAGAGGCTATTCGGCTATGACTGGGCACAACAGA
CAATCGGCTGCTCTGATGCCGCCGTGTTCCGGCTGTCAGCGCAGGGGCGCCCGGTTCTTTTTGTCAAGAC
CGACCTGTCCGGTGCCCTGAATGAACTGCAGGACGAGGCAGCGCGGCTATCGTGGCTGGCCACGACGGGC
GTTCCTTGCGCAGCTGTGCTCGACGTTGTCACTGAAGCGGGAAGGGACTGGCTGCTATTGGGCGAAGTGC
CGGGGCAGGATCTCCTGTCATCTCACCTTGCTCCTGCCGAGAAAGTATCCATCATGGCTGATGCAATGCG
GCGGCTGCATACGCTTGATCCGGCTACCTGCCCATTCGACCACCAAGCGAAACATCGCATCGAGCGAGCA
CGTACTCGGATGGAAGCCGGTCTTGTCGATCAGGATGATCTGGACGAAGAGCATCAGGGGCTCGCGCCAG
CCGAACTGTTCGCCAGGCTCAAGGCGCGCATGCCCGACGGCGATGATCTCGTCGTGACCCATGGCGATGC
CTGCTTGCCGAATATCATGGTGGAAAATGGCCGCTTTTCTGGATTCATCGACTGTGGCCGGCTGGGTGTG
GCGGACCGCTATCAGGACATAGCGTTGGCTACCCGTGATATTGCTGAAGAGCTTGGCGGCGAATGGGCTG
ACCGCTTCCTCGTGCTTTACGGTATCGCCGCTCCCGATTCGCAGCGCATCGCCTTCTATCGCCTTCTTGA
CGAGTTCTTCTGAGGGGATCGGCAATAAAAAGACAGAATAAAACGCACGGGTGTTGGGTCGTTTGTTCGG
ATCCGTCGACATTGATTATTGACTAGTTATTAATAGTAATCAATTACGGGGTCATTAGTTCATAGCCCAT
ATATGGAGTTCCGCGTTACATAACTTACGGTAAATGGCCCGCCTGGCTGACCGCCCAACGACCCCCGCCC
ATTGACGTCAATAATGACGTATGTTCCCATAGTAACGCCAATAGGGACTTTCCATTGACGTCAATGGGTG
GAGTATTTACGGTAAACTGCCCACTTGGCAGTACATCAAGTGTATCATATGCCAAGTACGCCCCCTATTG
ACGTCAATGACGGTAAATGGCCCGCCTGGCATTATGCCCAGTACATGACCTTATGGGACTTTCCTACTTG
GCAGTACATCTACGTATTAGTCATCGCTATTACCATGGTCGAGGTGAGCCCCACGTTCTGCTTCACTCTC
CCCATCTCCCCCCCCTCCCCACCCCCAATTTTGTATTTATTTATTTTTTAATTATTTTGTGCAGCGATGG
GGGCGGGGGGGGGGGGGGGGGGGCGCCCGGGGGGGGGGGGGGGGGGGGGGGGGGGGGGGGGGGGGGGGGG
GGGGGGGGGGGGGGGGGGGGGCGGGGGGGGGCGGGGGGCGGGGGGGGGCGAGGCGGAGAGGTGCGGCGGC
AGCCAATCAGAGCGGCGCGCTCCGAAAGTTTCCTTTTATGGCGAGGCGGCGGCGGCGGCGGCCCTATAAA
AAGCGAAGCGCGCGGCGGGCGGGAGTCGCTGCGCGCTGCCTTCGCCCCGTGCCCCGCTCCGCCGCCGCCT
CGCGCCGCCCGCCCCGGCTCTGACTGACCGCGTTACTCCCACAGGTGAGCGGGCGGGACGGCCCTTCTCC
TCCGGGCTGTAATTAGCGCTTGGTTTAATGACGGCTTGTTTCTTTTCTGTGGCTGCGTGAAAGCCTTGAG
GGGCTCCGGGAGGGCCCTTTGTGCGGGGGGAGCGGCTCGGGGGGTGCGTGCGTGTGTGTGTGCGTGGGGA
GCGCCGCGTGCGGCTCCGCGCTGCCCGGCGGCTGTGAGCGCTGCGGGCGCGGCGCGGGGCTTTGTGCGCT
CCGCAGTGTGCGCGAGGGGAGCGCGGCCGGGGGCGGTGCCCCGCGGTGCGGGGGGGGCTGCGAGGGGAAC
AAAGGCTGCGTGCGGGGTGTGTGCGTGGGGGGGTGAGCAGGGGGTGTGGGCGCGTCGGTCGGGCTGCAAC
CCCCCCTGCACCCCCCTCCCCGAGTTGCTGAGCACGGCCCGGCTTCGGGTGCGGGGCTCCGTACGGGGCG
TGGCGCGGGGCTCGCCGTGCCGGGCGGGGGGTGGCGGCAGGTGGGGGTGCCGGGCGGGGCGGGGCCGCCT
CGGGCCGGGGAGGGCTCGGGGGAGGGGCGCGGCGGCCCCCGGAGCGCCGGCGGCTGTCGAGGCGCGGCGA
GCCGCAGCCATTGCCTTTTATGGTAATCGTGCGAGAGGGCGCAGGGACTTCCTTTGTCCCAAATCTGTGC
GGAGCCGAAATCTGGGAGGCGCCGCCGCACCCCCTCTAGCGGGCGCGGGGCGAAGCGGTGCGGCGCCGGC
AGGAAGGAAATGGGCGGGGAGGGCCTTCGTGCGTCGCCGCGCCGCCGTCCCCTTCTCCCTCTCCAGCCTC
GGGGCTGTCCGCGGGGGGACGGCTGCCTTCGGGGGGGACGGGGCAGGGCGGGGTTCGGCTTCTGGCGTGT
GACCGGCGGCTCTAGAGCCTCTGCTAACCATGTTCATGCCTTCTTCTTTTTCCTACAGCTCCTGGGCAAC
GTGCTGGTTATTGTGCTGTCTCATCATTTTGGCAAAGAATTTGCTAGCGAGCTCGCGGCCGCAGATCTCT
AGTTAAGCTATCAACAAGTTTGTACAAAAAAGCAGGCTCTTTAAAGGAACCAATTCAGTCGACTGGATCC
ACCATGGACTGCAGCCTCGTGCGGACGCTCGTGCACAGATACTGTGCAGGAGAAGAGAATTGGGTGGACA
GCAGGACCATCTACGTGGGACACAGGGAGCCACCTCCGGGCGCAGAGGCCTACATCCCACAGAGATACCC
AGACAACAGGATCGTCTCGTCCAAGTACACATTTTGGAACTTTATACCCAAGAATTTATTTGAACAATTC
AGAAGAGTAGCCAACTTTTATTTCCTTATCATATTTCTGGTGCAGTTGATTATTGATACACCCACAAGTC
CAGTGACAAGCGGACTTCCACTCTTCTTTGTCATTACTGTGACGGCTATCAAACAGGGTTATGAAGACTG
GCTTCGACATAAAGCAGACAATGCCATGAACCAGTGTCCTGTTCATTTCATTCAGCACGGCAAGCTCGTT
CGGAAACAAAGTCGAAAGCTGCGAGTTGGGGACATTGTCATGGTTAAGGAGGACGAGACCTTTCCCTGCG
ACTTGATCTTCCTTTCCAGCAACCGGGGAGATGGGACGTGCCACGTCACCACCGCCAGCTTGGATGGACA
ATCCAGCCATAAAACGCATTACGCAGTCCAGGACACCAAAGGCTTCCACACAGAGGAGGATATCGGCGGA
CTTCACGCCACCATCGAGTGTGAGCAGCCCCAGCCCGACCTCTACAAGTTCGTGGGTCGCATCAACGTTT
ACAGTGACCTGAATGACCCCGTGGTGAGGCCCTTAGGATCGGAAAACCTGCTGCTTAGAGGAGCTACACT
GAAGAACACTGAGAAAATCTTTGGTGTGGCTATTTACACGGGAATGGAAACCAAGATGGCATTAAATTAT
CAATCAAAATCTCAGAAGCGATCTGCCGTGGAAAAATCGATGAATGCGTTCCTCATTGTGTATCTCTGCA
TTCTGATCAGCAAAGCCCTGATAAACACTGTGCTGAAATACGTGTGGCAGAGTGAGCCCTTTCGGGATGA
GCCGTGGTATAATCAGAAAACGGAGTCGGAAAGGCAGAGGAATCTGTTCCTCAAGGCATTCACGGACTTC
CTGGCCTTCATGGTCCTCTTTAACTACATCATCCCTGTGTCCATGTACGTCACGGTCGAGATGCAGAAGT
TCCTCGGCTCTTACTTCATCACCTGGGACGAAGACATGTTTGACGAGGAGACTGGCGAGGGGCCTCTGGT
GAACACGTCGGACCTCAATGAAGAGCTGGGACAGGTGGAGTACATCTTCACAGACAAGACCGGCACCCTC
ACGGAAAACAACATGGAGTTCAAGGAGTGCTGCATCGAAGGCCATGTCTACGTGCCCCACGTCATCTGCA
ACGGGCAGGTCCTCCCAGAGTCGTCAGGAATCGACATGATTGACTCGTCCCCCAGCGTCAACGGGAGGGA
GCGCGAGGAGCTGTTTTTCCGGGCCCTCTGTCTCTGCCACACCGTCCAGGTGAAAGACGATGACAGCGTA
GACGGCCCCAGGAAATCGCCGGACGGGGGGAAATCCTGTGTGTACATCTCATCCTCGCCCGACGAGGTGG
CGCTGGTCGAAGGTGTCCAGAGACTTGGCTTTACCTACCTAAGGCTGAAGGACAATTACATGGAGATATT
AAACAGGGAGAACCACATCGAAAGGTTTGAATTGCTGGAAATTTTGAGTTTTGACTCAGTCAGAAGGAGA
ATGAGTGTAATTGTAAAATCTGCTACAGGAGAAATTTATCTGTTTTGCAAAGGAGCAGATTCTTCGATAT
TCCCCCGAGTGATAGAAGGCAAAGTTGACCAGATCCGAGCCAGAGTGGAGCGTAACGCAGTGGAGGGGCT
CCGAACTTTGTGTGTTGCTTATAAAAGGCTGATCCAAGAAGAATATGAAGGCATTTGTAAGCTGCTGCAG
GCTGCCAAAGTGGCCCTTCAAGATCGAGAGAAAAAGTTAGCAGAAGCCTATGAGCAAATAGAGAAAGATC
TTACTCTGCTTGGTGCTACAGCTGTTGAGGACCGGCTGCAGGAGAAAGCTGCAGACACCATCGAGGCCCT
GCAGAAGGCCGGGATCAAAGTCTGGGTTCTCACGGGAGACAAGATGGAGACGGCCGCGGCCACGTGCTAC
GCCTGCAAGCTCTTCCGCAGGAACACGCAGCTGCTGGAGCTGACCACCAAGAGGATCGAGGAGCAGAGCC
TGCACGACGTCCTGTTCGAGCTGAGCAAGACGGTCCTGCGCCACAGCGGGAGCCTGACCAGAGACAACCT
CTCCGGACTTTCAGCAGATATGCAGGACTACGGTTTAATTATCGACGGAGCTGCACTGTCTCTGATAATG
AAGCCTCGAGAAGACGGGAGTTCCGGCAACTACAGGGAGCTCTTCCTGGAAATCTGCCGGAGCTGCAGCG
CGGTGCTCTGCTGCCGCATGGCGCCCTTGCAGAAGGCTCAGATTGTTAAATTAATCAAATTTTCAAAAGA
GCACCCAATCACGTTAGCAATTGGCGATGGTGCAAATGATGTCAGCATGATTCTGGAAGCGCACGTGGGC
ATAGGTGTCATCGGCAAGGAAGGCCGCCAGGCTGCCAGGAACAGCGACTATGCAATCCCAAAGTTTAAGC
ATTTGAAGAAGATGCTGCTTGTTCACGGGCATTTTTATTACATTAGGATCTCTGAGCTCGTGCAGTACTT
CTTCTATAAGAACGTCTGCTTCATCTTCCCTCAGTTTTTATACCAGTTCTTCTGTGGGTTTTCACAACAG
ACTTTGTACGACACCGCGTATCTGACCCTCTACAACATCAGCTTCACCTCCCTCCCCATCCTCCTGTACA
GCCTCATGGAGCAGCATGTTGGCATTGACGTGCTCAAGAGAGACCCGACCCTGTACAGGGACGTCGCCAA
GAATGCCCTGCTGCGCTGGCGCGTGTTCATCTACTGGACGCTCCTGGGACTGTTTGACGCACTGGTGTTC
TTCTTTGGTGCTTATTTCGTGTTTGAAAATACAACTGTGACAAGCAACGGGCAGATATTTGGAAACTGGA
CGTTTGGAACGCTGGTATTCACCGTGATGGTGTTCACAGTTACACTAAAGCTTGCATTGGACACACACTA
CTGGACTTGGATCAACCATTTTGTCATCTGGGGGTCGCTGCTGTTCTACGTTGTCTTTTCACTTCTCTGG
GGAGGAGTGATCTGGCCGTTCCTCAACTACCAGAGGATGTACTACGTGTTCATCCAGATGCTGTCCAGCG
GGCCCGCCTGGCTGGCCATCGTGCTGCTGGTGACCATCAGCCTCCTTCCCGACGTCCTCAAGAAAGTCCT
GTGCCGGCAGCTGTGGCCAACAGCAACAGAGAGAGTCCAGACTAAGAGCCAGTGCCTTTCTGTCGAGCAG
TCAACCATCTTTATGCTTTCTCAGACTTCCAGCAGCCTGAGTTTCGCGTCGAGATATCTAGACCCAGCTT
TCTTGTACAAAGTGGTTGATCTAGAGGGCCCGCGGTTCGAACTCGAGGTACCGAATTCGTACCCATACGA
CGTCCCAGACTACGCTTAATTCACTCCTCAGGTGCAGGCTGCCTATCAGAAGGTGGTGGCTGGTGTGGCC
AATGCCCTGGCTCACAAATACCACTGAGATCGATCTTTTTCCCTCTGCCAAAAATTATGGGGACATCATG
AAGCCCCTTGAGCATCTGACTTCTGGCTAATAAAGGAAATTTATTTTCATTGCAATAGTGTGTTGGAATT
TTTTGTGTCTCTCACTCGGAAGGACATATGGGAGGGCAAATCATTTAAAACATCAGAATGAGTATTTGGT
TTAGAGTTTGGCAACATATGCCCATATGCTGGCTGCCATGAACAAAGGTTGGCTATAAAGAGGTCATCAG
TATATGAAACAGCCCCCTGCTGTCCATTCCTTATTCCATAGAAAAGCCTTGACTTGAGGTTAGATTTTTT
TTATATTTTGTTTTGTGTTATTTTTTTCTTTAACATCCCTAAAATTTTCCTTACATGTTTTACTAGCCAG
ATTTTTCCTCCTCTCCTGACTACTCCCAGTCATAGCTGTCCCTCTTCTCTTATGGAGATCCCTCGACCTG
CAGCCCAAGCTTGGCGTAATCATGGTCATAGCTGTTTCCTGTGTGAAATTGTTATCCGCTCACAATTCCA
CACAACATACGAGCCGGAAGCATAAAGTGTAAAGCCTGGGGTGCCTAATGAGTGAGCTAACTCACATTAA
TTGCGTTGCGCTCACTGCCCGCTTTCCAGTCGGGAAACCTGTCGTGCCAGCGGATCCGCATCTCAATTAG
TCAGCAACCATAGTCCCGCCCCTAACTCCGCCCATCCCGCCCCTAACTCCGCCCAGTTCCGCCCATTCTC
CGCCCCATGGCTGACTAATTTTTTTTATTTATGCAGAGGCCGAGGCCGCCTCGGCCTCTGAGCTATTCCA
GAAGTAGTGAGGAGGCTTTTTTGGAGGCCTAGGCTTTTGCAAAAAGCTAACTTGTTTATTGCAGCTTATA
ATGGTTACAAATAAAGCAATAGCATCACAAATTTCACAAATAAAGCATTTTTTTCACTGCATTCTAGTTG
TGGTTTGTCCAAACTCATCAATGTATCTTATCATGTCTGGATCCGCTGCATTAATGAATCGGCCAACGCG
CGGGGAGAGGCGGTTTGCGTATTGGGCGCTCTTCCGCTTCCTCGCTCACTGACTCGCTGCGCTCGGTCGT
TCGGCTGCGGCGAGCGGTATCAGCTCACTCAAAGGCGGTAATACGGTTATCCACAGAATCAGGGGATAAC
GCAGGAAAGAACATGTGAGCAAAAGGCCAGCAAAAGGCCAGGAACCGTAAAAAGGCCGCGTTGCTGGCGT
TTTTCCATAGGCTCCGCCCCCCTGACGAGCATCACAAAAATCGACGCTCAAGTCAGAGGTGGCGAAACCC
GACAGGACTATAAAGATACCAGGCGTTTCCCCCTGGAAGCTCCCTCGTGCGCTCTCCTGTTCCGACCCTG
CCGCTTACCGGATACCTGTCCGCCTTTCTCCCTTCGGGAAGCGTGGCGCTTTCTCATAGCTCACGCTGTA
GGTATCTCAGTTCGGTGTAGGTCGTTCGCTCCAAGCTGGGCTGTGTGCACGAACCCCCCGTTCAGCCCGA
CCGCTGCGCCTTATCCGGTAACTATCGTCTTGAGTCCAACCCGGTAAGACACGACTTATCGCCACTGGCA
GCAGCCACTGGTAACAGGATTAGCAGAGCGAGGTATGTAGGCGGTGCTACAGAGTTCTTGAAGTGGTGGC
CTAACTACGGCTACACTAGAAGAACAGTATTTGGTATCTGCGCTCTGCTGAAGCCAGTTACCTTCGGAAA
AAGAGTTGGTAGCTCTTGATCCGGCAAACAAACCACCGCTGGTAGCGGTGGTTTTTTTGTTTGCAAGCAG
CAGATTACGCGCAGAAAAAAAGGATCTCAAGAAGATCCTTTGATCTTTTCTACGGGGTCTGACGCTCAGT
GGAACGAAAACTCACGTTAAGGGATTTTGGTCATGAGATTATCAAAAAGGATCTTCACCTAGATCCTTTT
AAATTAAAAATGAAGTTTTAAATCAATCTAAAGTATATATGAGTAAACTTGGTCTGACAGTTACCAATGC
TTAATCAGTGAGGCACCTATCTCAGCGATCTGTCTATTTCGTTCATCCATAGTTGCCTGACTCCCCGTCG
TGTAGATAACTACGATACGGGAGGGCTTACCATCTGGCCCCAGTGCTGCAATGATACCGCGAGACCCACG
CTCACCGGCTCCAGATTTATCAGCAATAAACCAGCCAGCCGGAAGGGCCGAGCGCAGAAGTGGTCCTGCA
ACTTTATCCGCCTCCATCCAGTCTATTAATTGTTGCCGGGAAGCTAGAGTAAGTAGTTCGCCAGTTAATA
GTTTGCGCAACGTTGTTGCCATTGCTACAGGCATCGTGGTGTCACGCTCGTCGTTTGGTATGGCTTCATT
CAGCTCCGGTTCCCAACGATCAAGGCGAGTTACATGATCCCCCATGTTGTGCAAAAAAGCGGTTAGCTCC
TTCGGTCCTCCGATCGTTGTCAGAAGTAAGTTGGCCGCAGTGTTATCACTCATGGTTATGGCAGCACTGC
ATAATTCTCTTACTGTCATGCCATCCGTAAGATGCTTTTCTGTGACTGGTGAGTACTCAACCAAGTCATT
CTGAGAATAGTGTATGCGGCGACCGAGTTGCTCTTGCCCGGCGTCAATACGGGATAATACCGCGCCACAT
AGCAGAACTTTAAAAGTGCTCATCATTGGAAAACGTTCTTCGGGGCGAAAACTCTCAAGGATCTTACCGC
TGTTGAGATCCAGTTCGATGTAACCCACTCGTGCACCCAACTGATCTTCAGCATCTTTTACTTTCACCAG
CGTTTCTGGGTGAGCAAAAACAGGAAGGCAAAATGCCGCAAAAAAGGGAATAAGGGCGACACGGAAATGT
TGAATACTCATACTCTTCCTTTTTCAAT
